Addgene plasmid #224373: PT7lacO-RF3-His6
Purpose: Express RF3 protein for his-tagged purification
Depositing lab: Richard Murray. Depositing organization: California Institute of Technology. Publication: Optimizing Protein Production in the One-Pot PURE System: Insights into Reaction Composition and Expression Efficiency. Zhang Y, Deveikis M, Qiu Y, Bjorn L, Martinez ZA, Chou TF, Freemont PS, Murray RM. ACS Synth Biol. 2025 May 16;14(5):1496-1508. doi: 10.1021/acssynbio.4c00779. Epub 2025 Apr 10. PubMed 40209036.
Backbone
  Vector backbone: pET21a
  Vector type: Bacterial Expression
Growth in bacteria
  Bacterial resistance: Ampicillin, 100 μg/mL
  Growth temperature: 37°C
  Growth strain: DH5alpha
  Copy number: High Copy
Gene/Insert
  Gene/Insert name: RF3
  Species: E. coli
  Entrez Gene: prfB (a.k.a. b2891, ECK2886, supK)
  Tag / fusion protein: His6 (C terminal on insert)
  Cloning method: Gibson Cloning
Terms and licenses: Academic/Nonprofit Terms; Industry Terms: Not Available to Industry
Depositor comments: It is best to grow cells in strains with LacIq and in media supplemented 1% glucose for genetic stability. Please visit https://doi.org/10.1101/2024.06.19.599772 for bioRxiv preprint.
How to cite: PT7lacO-RF3-His6 was a gift from Richard Murray (Addgene plasmid # 224373 ; http://n2t.net/addgene:224373 ; RRID:Addgene_224373)
