[The description below was written by a language model from this plasmid's Addgene catalogue record and pLannotate feature annotations shown in this document.]
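Description:
PT7lacO-RF3-His6 is a bacterial expression plasmid built on the pET21a backbone for producing E. coli peptide chain release factor 3 (RF3) as a histidine-tagged protein for affinity purification. The associated work concerns the One-Pot PURE cell-free protein synthesis system, for which translation factors such as RF3 are purified components. The 6,980 nt sequenced plasmid carries a ColE1/pBR322-type origin with the bom mobility region and the rop gene, an f1 phage origin, and a β-lactamase gene giving ampicillin resistance. The catalogue lists it as high copy, although rop normally moderates copy number. Short tetracycline-resistance fragments flanking the lacI region are backbone remnants rather than functional markers.

The expression cassette consists of a T7 promoter followed immediately by a lac operator, the strong ribosome binding site from T7 gene 10, the RF3 coding sequence and a T7 terminator. A plasmid-borne lacI gene under its own promoter supplies repressor, so transcription requires a host providing T7 RNA polymerase and is relieved by IPTG or lactose. The depositor notes that LacIq strains and glucose-supplemented medium improve genetic stability, presumably by limiting leaky expression.

Two points in the record do not agree. The catalogue links the insert to the Entrez gene prfB, which encodes RF2, whereas the feature table identifies the coding sequence as prfC, the gene for RF3, consistent with the plasmid name. The catalogue also places the His6 tag at the C terminus, but the annotated His-tag fragment lies upstream of the prfC reading frame, suggesting an N-terminal tag. The short annotation downstream of the insert is a fragmentary match to a T7 gene 10B-derived solubility tag and may be spurious. Users should check the tag position against the full sequence.
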