Features (pLannotate 1.2.2; 19 found; start..end, strand, type, name):
     49..96      +  terminator     T7 terminator: transcription terminator for bacteriophage T7 RNA polymerase
    133..561     +  rep_origin     f1 ori (sequence partly withheld): f1 bacteriophage origin of replication; arrow indicates direction of (+) strand synthesis
    614..718     +  promoter       AmpR promoter: bla
    719..1579    +  CDS            AmpR: β-lactamase; bla; confers resistance to ampicillin, carbenicillin, and related antibiotics
   1750..2338    +  rep_origin     ori: high-copy-number ColE1/pMB1/pBR322/pUC origin of replication
   2524..2663    -  misc_feature   bom: basis of mobility region from pBR322
   2765..2956    -  CDS            rop: Rop protein, which maintains plasmids at low copy number; rop
   2973..3353    +  CDS            YPB1_ECOLX: Protein predicted: Swiss-Prot protein existence level 4. From Escherichia coli.
   3425..3716    -  CDS            TcR (fragment): tetracycline efflux protein; tet; confers resistance to tetracycline
   3731..3752    -  protein_bind   CAP binding site: CAP binding activates transcription in the presence of cAMP. E. coli catabolite activator protein
   3765..4847    -  CDS            lacI: lac repressor; lacI; The lac repressor binds to the lac operator to inhibit transcription in E. coli. This inhibition can be relieved by adding lactose or isopropyl-β-D-thiogalactopyranoside (IPTG).
   4848..4925    -  promoter       lacI promoter: lacI
   4933..5212    -  CDS            TcR (fragment): tetracycline efflux protein; tet; confers resistance to tetracycline
   5234..5252    +  promoter       T7 promoter: promoter for bacteriophage T7 RNA polymerase
   5253..5277    +  protein_bind   lac operator: The lac repressor binds to the lac operator to inhibit transcription in E. coli. This inhibition can be relieved by adding lactose or isopropyl-β-D-thiogalactopyranoside (IPTG). lac repressor encoded by lacI
   5292..5314    +  RBS            RBS: efficient ribosome binding site from bacteriophage T7 gene 10 (Olins and Rangwala, 1989)
   5334..5351    +  CDS            7xHis (fragment): 6xHis affinity tag
   5373..6959    +  CDS            prfC: RF3_ECOLI - Also known as miaD, tos. Experimental evidence at protein level: Swiss-Prot protein existence level 1. Increases the formation of ribosomal termination complexes and stimulates activities of RF-1 and RF-2. It binds guanine nucleotides and has strong preference for UGA stop codons. It may interact directly with the ribosome. The stimulation of RF-1 and RF-2 is significantly reduced by GTP and GDP, but not by GMP. From Escherichia coli (strain K12).
   6972..41      +  CDS            SET1 (fragment) (across the origin): solubility-enhancement tag derived from T7 phage gene 10B
>Addgene plasmid #224373 | PT7lacO-RF3-His6 | addgene full sequence | sequence record 443404 | Addgene NGS Result
AAAGCCCGAAAGGAAGCTGAGTTGGCTGCTGCCACCGCTGAGCAATAACTAGCATAACCCCTTGGGGCCT
CTAAACGGGTCTTGAGGGGTTTTTTGCTGAAAGGAGGAACTATATCCGGATTGGCGAATGGG
[124 nt withheld, positions 133-256]
C
[91 nt withheld, positions 258-348]
A
[49 nt withheld, positions 350-398]
CCTTTGACGTTGGAGTCCACGTTCTTT
[37 nt withheld, positions 426-462]
ACCCTATCTCGGTCTATTCTTTTGATTTATAAGGGATTTTGCCGATTTCGGCCTATTGGTTAAAAAATGA
GCTGATTTAACAAAAATTTAACGCGAATTTTAACAAAATATTAACGCTTACAATTTAGGTGGCACTTTTC
GGGGAAATGTGCGCGGAACCCCTATTTGTTTATTTTTCTAAATACATTCAAATATGTATCCGCTCATGAG
ACAATAACCCTGATAAATGCTTCAATAATATTGAAAAAGGAAGAGTATGAGTATTCAACATTTCCGTGTC
GCCCTTATTCCCTTTTTTGCGGCATTTTGCCTTCCTGTTTTTGCTCACCCAGAAACGCTGGTGAAAGTAA
AAGATGCTGAAGATCAGTTGGGTGCACGAGTGGGTTACATCGAACTGGATCTCAACAGCGGTAAGATCCT
TGAGAGTTTTCGCCCCGAAGAACGTTTTCCAATGATGAGCACTTTTAAAGTTCTGCTATGTGGCGCGGTA
TTATCCCGTATTGACGCCGGGCAAGAGCAACTCGGTCGCCGCATACACTATTCTCAGAATGACTTGGTTG
AGTACTCACCAGTCACAGAAAAGCATCTTACGGATGGCATGACAGTAAGAGAATTATGCAGTGCTGCCAT
AACCATGAGTGATAACACTGCGGCCAACTTACTTCTGACAACGATCGGAGGACCGAAGGAGCTAACCGCT
TTTTTGCACAACATGGGGGATCATGTAACTCGCCTTGATCGTTGGGAACCGGAGCTGAATGAAGCCATAC
CAAACGACGAGCGTGACACCACGATGCCTGCAGCAATGGCAACAACGTTGCGCAAACTATTAACTGGCGA
ACTACTTACTCTAGCTTCCCGGCAACAATTAATAGACTGGATGGAGGCGGATAAAGTTGCAGGACCACTT
CTGCGCTCGGCCCTTCCGGCTGGCTGGTTTATTGCTGATAAATCTGGAGCCGGTGAGCGTGGGTCTCGCG
GTATCATTGCAGCACTGGGGCCAGATGGTAAGCCCTCCCGTATCGTAGTTATCTACACGACGGGGAGTCA
GGCAACTATGGATGAACGAAATAGACAGATCGCTGAGATAGGTGCCTCACTGATTAAGCATTGGTAACTG
TCAGACCAAGTTTACTCATATATACTTTAGATTGATTTAAAACTTCATTTTTAATTTAAAAGGATCTAGG
TGAAGATCCTTTTTGATAATCTCATGACCAAAATCCCTTAACGTGAGTTTTCGTTCCACTGAGCGTCAGA
CCCCGTAGAAAAGATCAAAGGATCTTCTTGAGATCCTTTTTTTCTGCGCGTAATCTGCTGCTTGCAAACA
AAAAAACCACCGCTACCAGCGGTGGTTTGTTTGCCGGATCAAGAGCTACCAACTCTTTTTCCGAAGGTAA
CTGGCTTCAGCAGAGCGCAGATACCAAATACTGTCCTTCTAGTGTAGCCGTAGTTAGGCCACCACTTCAA
GAACTCTGTAGCACCGCCTACATACCTCGCTCTGCTAATCCTGTTACCAGTGGCTGCTGCCAGTGGCGAT
AAGTCGTGTCTTACCGGGTTGGACTCAAGACGATAGTTACCGGATAAGGCGCAGCGGTCGGGCTGAACGG
GGGGTTCGTGCACACAGCCCAGCTTGGAGCGAACGACCTACACCGAACTGAGATACCTACAGCGTGAGCT
ATGAGAAAGCGCCACGCTTCCCGAAGGGAGAAAGGCGGACAGGTATCCGGTAAGCGGCAGGGTCGGAACA
GGAGAGCGCACGAGGGAGCTTCCAGGGGGAAACGCCTGGTATCTTTATAGTCCTGTCGGGTTTCGCCACC
TCTGACTTGAGCGTCGATTTTTGTGATGCTCGTCAGGGGGGCGGAGCCTATGGAAAAACGCCAGCAACGC
GGCCTTTTTACGGTTCCTGGCCTTTTGCTGGCCTTTTGCTCACATGTTCTTTCCTGCGTTATCCCCTGAT
TCTGTGGATAACCGTATTACCGCCTTTGAGTGAGCTGATACCGCTCGCCGCAGCCGAACGACCGAGCGCA
GCGAGTCAGTGAGCGAGGAAGCGGAAGAGCGCCTGATGCGGTATTTTCTCCTTACGCATCTGTGCGGTAT
TTCACACCGCAATGGTGCACTCTCAGTACAATCTGCTCTGATGCCGCATAGTTAAGCCAGTATACACTCC
GCTATCGCTACGTGACTGGGTCATGGCTGCGCCCCGACACCCGCCAACACCCGCTGACGCGCCCTGACGG
GCTTGTCTGCTCCCGGCATCCGCTTACAGACAAGCTGTGACCGTCTCCGGGAGCTGCATGTGTCAGAGGT
TTTCACCGTCATCACCGAAACGCGCGAGGCAGCTGCGGTAAAGCTCATCAGCGTGGTCGTGAAGCGATTC
ACAGATGTCTGCCTGTTCATCCGCGTCCAGCTCGTTGAGTTTCTCCAGAAGCGTTAATGTCTGGCTTCTG
ATAAAGCGGGCCATGTTAAGGGCGGTTTTTTCCTGTTTGGTCACTGATGCCTCCGTGTAAGGGGGATTTC
TGTTCATGGGGGTAATGATACCGATGAAACGAGAGAGGATGCTCACGATACGGGTTACTGATGATGAACA
TGCCCGGTTACTGGAACGTTGTGAGGGTAAACAACTGGCGGTATGGATGCGGCGGGACCAGAGAAAAATC
ACTCAGGGTCAATGCCAGCGCTTCGTTAATACAGATGTAGGTGTTCCACAGGGTAGCCAGCAGCATCCTG
CGATGCAGATCCGGAACATAATGGTGCAGGGCGCTGACTTCCGCGTTTCCAGACTTTACGAAACACGGAA
ACCGAAGACCATTCATGTTGTTGCTCAGGTCGCAGACGTTTTGCAGCAGCAGTCGCTTCACGTTCGCTCG
CGTATCGGTGATTCATTCTGCTAACCAGTAAGGCAACCCCGCCAGCCTAGCCGGGTCCTCAACGACAGGA
GCACGATCATGCGCACCCGTGGGGCCGCCATGCCGGCGATAATGGCCTGCTTCTCGCCGAAACGTTTGGT
GGCGGGACCAGTGACGAAGGCTTGAGCGAGGGCGTGCAAGATTCCGAATACCGCAAGCGACAGGCCGATC
ATCGTCGCGCTCCAGCGAAAGCGGTCCTCGCCGAAAATGACCCAGAGCGCTGCCGGCACCTGTCCTACGA
GTTGCATGATAAAGAAGACAGTCATAAGTGCGGCGACGATAGTCATGCCCCGCGCCCACCGGAAGGAGCT
GACTGGGTTGAAGGCTCTCAAGGGCATCGGTCGAGATCCCGGTGCCTAATGAGTGAGCTAACTTACATTA
ATTGCGTTGCGCTCACTGCCCGCTTTCCAGTCGGGAAACCTGTCGTGCCAGCTGCATTAATGAATCGGCC
AACGCGCGGGGAGAGGCGGTTTGCGTATTGGGCGCCAGGGTGGTTTTTCTTTTCACCAGTGAGACGGGCA
ACAGCTGATTGCCCTTCACCGCCTGGCCCTGAGAGAGTTGCAGCAAGCGGTCCACGCTGGTTTGCCCCAG
CAGGCGAAAATCCTGTTTGATGGTGGTTAACGGCGGGATATAACATGAGCTGTCTTCGGTATCGTCGTAT
CCCACTACCGAGATATCCGCACCAACGCGCAGCCCGGACTCGGTAATGGCGCGCATTGCGCCCAGCGCCA
TCTGATCGTTGGCAACCAGCATCGCAGTGGGAACGATGCCCTCATTCAGCATTTGCATGGTTTGTTGAAA
ACCGGACATGGCACTCCAGTCGCCTTCCCGTTCCGCTATCGGCTGAATTTGATTGCGAGTGAGATATTTA
TGCCAGCCAGCCAGACGCAGACGCGCCGAGACAGAACTTAATGGGCCCGCTAACAGCGCGATTTGCTGGT
GACCCAATGCGACCAGATGCTCCACGCCCAGTCGCGTACCGTCTTCATGGGAGAAAATAATACTGTTGAT
GGGTGTCTGGTCAGAGACATCAAGAAATAACGCCGGAACATTAGTGCAGGCAGCTTCCACAGCAATGGCA
TCCTGGTCATCCAGCGGATAGTTAATGATCAGCCCACTGACGCGTTGCGCGAGAAGATTGTGCACCGCCG
CTTTACAGGCTTCGACGCCGCTTCGTTCTACCATCGACACCACCACGCTGGCACCCAGTTGATCGGCGCG
AGATTTAATCGCCGCGACAATTTGCGACGGCGCGTGCAGGGCCAGACTGGAGGTGGCAACGCCAATCAGC
AACGACTGTTTGCCCGCCAGTTGTTGTGCCACGCGGTTGGGAATGTAATTCAGCTCCGCCATCGCCGCTT
CCACTTTTTCCCGCGTTTTCGCAGAAACGTGGCTGGCCTGGTTCACCACGCGGGAAACGGTCTGATAAGA
GACACCGGCATACTCTGCGACATCGTATAACGTTACTGGTTTCACATTCACCACCCTGAATTGACTCTCT
TCCGGGCGCTATCATGCCATACCGCGAAAGGTTTTGCGCCATTCGATGGTGTCCGGGATCTCGACGCTCT
CCCTTATGCGACTCCTGCATTAGGAAGCAGCCCAGTAGTAGGTTGAGGCCGTTGAGCACCGCCGCCGCAA
GGAATGGTGCATGCAAGGAGATGGCGCCCAACAGTCCCCCGGCCACGGGGCCTGCCACCATACCCACGCC
GAAACAAGCGCTCATGAGCCCGAAGTGGCGAGCCCGATCTTCCCCATCGGTGATGTCGGCGATATAGGCG
CCAGCAACCGCACCTGTGGCGCCGGTGATGCCGGCCACGATGCGTCCGGCGTAGAGGATCGAGATCTCGA
TCCCGCGAAATTAATACGACTCACTATAGGGGAATTGTGAGCGGATAACAATTCCCCTCTAGAAATAATT
TTGTTTAACTTTAAGAAGGAGATATACATATGAGAGGATCGCATCACCATCACCATCACGGATCCGATGA
CGATGACAAAATGACGTTGTCTCCTTATTTGCAAGAGGTGGCGAAGCGCCGCACTTTTGCCATTATTTCT
CACCCGGACGCCGGTAAGACTACCATCACCGAGAAGGTGCTGCTGTTCGGACAGGCCATTCAGACCGCCG
GTACAGTAAAAGGCCGTGGTTCCAACCAGCACGCTAAGTCGGACTGGATGGAGATGGAAAAGCAGCGTGG
GATCTCCATTACTACGTCTGTGATGCAGTTTCCGTATCACGATTGCCTGGTTAACCTGCTCGACACCCCG
GGGCACGAAGACTTCTCGGAAGATACCTATCGTACCCTGACGGCGGTGGACTGCTGCCTGATGGTTATCG
ACGCCGCAAAAGGTGTTGAAGATCGTACCCGTAAGCTGATGGAAGTTACCCGTCTGCGCGACACGCCGAT
CCTCACCTTTATGAACAAACTTGACCGTGATATCCGCGACCCGATGGAGCTGCTCGATGAAGTTGAGAAC
GAGCTGAAAATCGGCTGTGCGCCGATCACCTGGCCGATTGGCTGCGGCAAGCTGTTTAAAGGCGTTTACC
ACCTTTATAAAGACGAAACCTATCTCTATCAGAGCGGTAAAGGCCACACCATTCAGGAAGTCCGCATTGT
TAAAGGGCTGAATAACCCGGATCTCGATGCTGCGGTTGGTGAAGATCTGGCACAGCAGCTGCGTGACGAA
CTGGAACTGGTGAAAGGCGCGTCTAACGAGTTCGACAAAGAGCTGTTCCTTGCGGGCGAAATCACTCCGG
TATTCTTCGGTACTGCGCTGGGTAACTTCGGCGTCGATCATATGTTGGATGGCCTGGTGGAGTGGGCACC
TGCGCCGATGCCGCGTCAGACTGATACCCGTACCGTAGAAGCGAGCGAAGATAAATTTACCGGCTTCGTA
TTTAAAATTCAGGCCAACATGGACCCGAAACACCGCGACCGCGTGGCGTTTATGCGTGTGGTGTCCGGTA
AATATGAAAAAGGCATGAAACTGCGCCAGGTGCGCACTGCGAAAGATGTGGTGATCTCCGACGCGCTGAC
CTTTATGGCGGGTGACCGTTCGCACGTTGAAGAAGCGTATCCGGGCGATATCCTCGGCCTGCACAACCAC
GGCACCATTCAGATCGGCGACACCTTTACCCAGGGTGAGATGATGAAGTTCACCGGTATTCCGAACTTCG
CACCAGAACTGTTCCGTCGTATCCGCCTGAAAGATCCGCTGAAGCAAAAACAGCTGCTCAAAGGGCTGGT
ACAGCTTTCCGAAGAGGGCGCGGTGCAGGTGTTCCGTCCAATCTCCAACAACGATCTGATCGTTGGTGCA
GTTGGTGTGCTGCAGTTTGATGTGGTGGTAGCGCGCCTGAAGAGCGAATACAACGTTGAAGCAGTGTATG
AGTCAGTCAACGTTGCCACTGCCCGCTGGGTAGAATGTGCAGACGCGAAGAAATTCGAAGAGTTCAAGCG
TAAGAACGAAAGCCAACTGGCGCTTGATGGCGGCGATAACCTCGCTTACATCGCTACCAGCATGGTCAAC
CTGCGCCTGGCACAGGAACGTTATCCGGACGTTCAGTTCCACCAGACCCGCGAGCATTAATGAGATCCGG
CTGCTAAC
